Addgene plasmid #242599: pB-EF1a-FastFUCCI-IRES-3xnls-mTagBFP2 (JDW 1511)
Purpose: A PiggyBac expression vector containing the human EF1a promoter driving FastFUCCI to label cell cycle state followed by an IRES-3xnls-mTagBFP2.
Depositing lab: Joshua Wythe. Depositing organization: University of Virginia. Publication: MultiSite Assembly of Gateway Induced Clones (MAGIC): a flexible cloning toolbox for use in vertebrate model systems. Gillespie WB 3rd, Zhang Y, Ruiz OE, Cerda J 3rd, Ortiz-Guzman J, Sherman M, Turner WD, Largoza G, Mosser LE, Fujimoto E, Chien CB, Kwan KM, Arenkiel BR, Devine WP, Wythe JD. Development. 2025 Nov 15;152(22):dev204308. doi: 10.1242/dev.204308. Epub 2025 Nov 13. PubMed 41230856.
Backbone
  Vector backbone: pB-DEST
  Vector type: Mammalian Expression
Growth in bacteria
  Bacterial resistance: Ampicillin, 100 μg/mL
  Growth temperature: 37°C
  Growth strain: DH5alpha
  Copy number: High Copy
Gene/Insert
  Gene/Insert name: mKO2-hCDT1(30-120) T2A mAG-hGEM(1-110)
  Species: H. sapiens (human)
  Entrez Gene: EEF1A1 (a.k.a. CCS-3, CCS3, EE1A1, EEF-1, EEF1A, EF-Tu, EF1A, EF1A1, EF1alpha1, GRAF-1EF, LENG7, PTI1, eEF1A-1)
  Promoter: human EF1a
  Cloning method: Gateway Cloning
Terms and licenses: Academic/Nonprofit Terms; Industry Terms: Not Available to Industry
Depositor comments: Please visit https://doi.org/10.1101/2024.07.13.603267 for bioRxiv preprint.
How to cite: pB-EF1a-FastFUCCI-IRES-3xnls-mTagBFP2 (JDW 1511) was a gift from Joshua Wythe (Addgene plasmid # 242599 ; http://n2t.net/addgene:242599 ; RRID:Addgene_242599)
