[The description below was written by a language model from this plasmid's Addgene catalogue record and pLannotate feature annotations shown in this document.]
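Description:
pB-EF1a-FastFUCCI-IRES-3xnls-mTagBFP2 (JDW 1511) is a mammalian expression plasmid built on the pB-DEST PiggyBac destination backbone by multisite Gateway recombination. The assembled cassette is punctuated by attB4, attB1, attB2 and attB3 scars marking the junctions between the promoter, middle and 3' entry modules. The backbone is pBluescript-like, with a high-copy ColE1/pUC origin, an f1 origin, lacZα and lac regulatory remnants, flanking T7 and T3 promoters, and an ampicillin resistance gene for selection in E. coli. The automated feature table does not annotate the PiggyBac terminal repeats. In such a vector they would be expected to flank the cassette, probably in the unannotated stretches on either side of it, and to allow genomic integration when a PiggyBac transposase is supplied. No mammalian drug selection marker is annotated.

The human EF1α promoter constitutively drives the FastFUCCI cell cycle reporter as a single open reading frame: mKO2 (orange) fused to the human Cdt1 residues 30-120 degron, a T2A self-cleaving peptide (named in the catalogue entry, not separately annotated), and mAzamiGreen fused to the human Geminin residues 1-110 degron. Because the Cdt1 fragment is degraded outside G1 and the Geminin fragment is degraded outside S/G2/M, cells fluoresce orange in G1 and green in S/G2/M. Downstream, an EMCV IRES permits cap-independent translation of mTagBFP2 from the same transcript, and an SV40 polyadenylation signal is annotated after it. The name indicates three nuclear localisation signals on mTagBFP2, giving a constant blue nuclear label independent of cycle phase. A partial 3xFLAG match is annotated just upstream of the BFP coding sequence. The construct suits stable live-cell tracking of cell cycle state in transfected vertebrate cells.
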