Features (pLannotate 1.2.2; 30 found; start..end, strand, type, name):
     30..458     -  rep_origin     f1 ori (sequence partly withheld): f1 bacteriophage origin of replication; arrow indicates direction of (+) strand synthesis
    463..620     -  CDS            lacZα (fragment): LacZα fragment of β-galactosidase; lacZ fragment
    623..641     +  promoter       T7 promoter: promoter for bacteriophage T7 RNA polymerase
   1002..1022    +  protein_bind   attB4: mutant version of attB; core recombination site for the Gateway® BP reaction BP Clonase™
   1024..1042    +  promoter       T7 promoter: promoter for bacteriophage T7 RNA polymerase
   1051..1092    -  misc_feature   MCS (fragment): pBluescript multiple cloning site
   1100..1166    +  CDS            small t antigen (fragment): SV40 (simian virus 40) small t antigen
   1173..2351    +  promoter       EF-1α promoter: strong constitutive promoter for human elongation factor EF-1α
   2358..2399    -  misc_feature   MCS (fragment): pBluescript multiple cloning site
   2412..2430    -  promoter       T3 promoter: promoter for bacteriophage T3 RNA polymerase
   2431..2451    +  protein_bind   attB1: mutant version of attB; core recombination site for the Gateway® BP reaction BP Clonase™
   2496..3146    +  CDS            mKO2: mKO2 is a basic (constitutively fluorescent) orange fluorescent protein published in 2008, derived from Verrillofungia concinna. It has moderate acid sensitivity.
   3201..3473    +  CDS            Cdt1 (30-120): degron consisting of residues 30-120 of human Cdt1 (Zielke and Edgar, 2015)
   3546..4217    +  CDS            mAzamiGreen: mAzamiGreen is a basic (constitutively fluorescent) green fluorescent protein published in 2003, derived from Galaxea fascicularis. It has high acid sensitivity.
   4248..4577    +  CDS            Gem1 (1-110): degron consisting of residues 1-110 of human Geminin (Zielke and Edgar, 2015)
   4610..4630    -  protein_bind   attB2: mutant version of attB; core recombination site for the Gateway® BP reaction BP Clonase™
   4632..5218    +  misc_feature   IRES2: internal ribosome entry site (IRES) of the encephalomyocarditis virus (EMCV)
   5222..5286    +  CDS            3xFLAG (fragment): three tandem FLAG® epitope tags, followed by an enterokinase cleavage site
   5396..6106    +  CDS            mTagBFP2: mTagBFP2 is a basic (constitutively fluorescent) blue fluorescent protein published in 2011, derived from Entacmaea quadricolor. It is reported to be a very rapidly-maturing monomer with very low acid sensitivity.
   6163..6297    -  polyA_signal   SV40 poly(A) signal: SV40 polyadenylation signal
   6359..6379    -  protein_bind   attB3: mutant version of attB; core recombination site for the Gateway® BP reaction BP Clonase™
   6383..6403    +  CDS            lacZα (fragment): LacZα fragment of β-galactosidase; lacZ fragment
   6702..6720    -  promoter       T3 promoter: promoter for bacteriophage T3 RNA polymerase
   6765..6781    -  protein_bind   lac operator: The lac repressor binds to the lac operator to inhibit transcription in E. coli. This inhibition can be relieved by adding lactose or isopropyl-β-D-thiogalactopyranoside (IPTG). lac repressor encoded by lacI
   6789..6819    -  promoter       lac promoter: promoter for the E. coli lac operon
   6834..6855    -  protein_bind   CAP binding site: CAP binding activates transcription in the presence of cAMP. E. coli catabolite activator protein
   6868..6960    -  CDS            lacI (fragment): lac repressor; lacI; The lac repressor binds to the lac operator to inhibit transcription in E. coli. This inhibition can be relieved by adding lactose or isopropyl-β-D-thiogalactopyranoside (IPTG).
   7143..7731    -  rep_origin     ori: high-copy-number ColE1/pMB1/pBR322/pUC origin of replication
   7902..8762    -  CDS            AmpR: β-lactamase; bla; confers resistance to ampicillin, carbenicillin, and related antibiotics
   8763..8867    -  promoter       AmpR promoter: bla
>Addgene plasmid #242599 | pB-EF1a-FastFUCCI-IRES-3xnls-mTagBFP2 (JDW 1511) | addgene full sequence | sequence record 495380 | Addgene NGS Result
CTAAATTGTAAGCGTTAATATTTTGTTAAAATTCGCGTTAAATTTTTGTTAAATCAGCTCATTTTTTAAC
CAATAGGCCGAAATCGGCAAAATCCCTTATAAATCAAAAGAATAGACCGAGATAGGGT
[37 nt withheld, positions 129-165]
AAAGAACGTGGACTCCAACGTCAAAGG
[49 nt withheld, positions 193-241]
T
[91 nt withheld, positions 243-333]
G
[124 nt withheld, positions 335-458]
CCCATTCGCCATTCAGGCTGCGCAACTGTTGGGAAGGGCGATCGGTGCGGGCCTCTTCGCTATTACGCCA
GCTGGCGAAAGGGGGATGTGCTGCAAGGCGATTAAGTTGGGTAACGCCAGGGTTTTCCCAGTCACGACGT
TGTAAAACGACGGCCAGTGAATTGTAATACGACTCACTATAGGGCGAATTGGGTACCTTAACCCTAGAAA
GATAGTCTGCGTAAAATTGACGCATGCATTCTTGAAATATTGCTCTCTCTTTCTAAATAGCGCGAATCCG
TCGCTGTGCATTTAGGACATCTCAGTCGCCGCTTGGAGCTCCCGTGAGGCGTGCTTGTCAATGCGGTAAG
TGTCACTGATTTTGAACTATAACGACCGCGTGAGTCAAAATGACGCATGATTATCTTTTACGTGACTTTT
AAGATTTAACTCATACGATAATTATATTGTTATTTCATGTTCTACTTACGTGATAACTTATTATATATAT
ATTTTCTTGTTATAGATATCGTCGACTTAATTAACATGATTACGCCAAGCTATCAACTTTGTATAGAAAA
GTTGGTAATACGACTCACTATAGGGCGAATTGGGTACCGGGCCCCCCCTCGAGGTCGACGGTATCGATAA
GCTTTGCAAAGATGGATAAAGTTTTAAACAGAGAGGAATCTTTGCAGCTAATGGACCTTCTAGGTCTTGA
AAGGAGTGGGAATTGGCTCCGGTGCCCGTCAGTGGGCAGAGCGCACATCGCCCACAGTCCCCGAGAAGTT
GGGGGGAGGGGTCGGCAATTGAACCGGTGCCTAGAGAAGGTGGCGCGGGGTAAACTGGGAAAGTGATGTC
GTGTACTGGCTCCGCCTTTTTCCCGAGGGTGGGGGAGAACCGTATATAAGTGCAGTAGTCGCCGTGAACG
TTCTTTTTCGCAACGGGTTTGCCGCCAGAACACAGGTAAGTGCCGTGTGTGGTTCCCGCGGGCCTGGCCT
CTTTACGGGTTATGGCCCTTGCGTGCCTTGAATTACTTCCACCTGGCTGCAGTACGTGATTCTTGATCCC
GAGCTTCGGGTTGGAAGTGGGTGGGAGAGTTCGAGGCCTTGCGCTTAAGGAGCCCCTTCGCCTCGTGCTT
GAGTTGAGGCCTGGCCTGGGCGCTGGGGCCGCCGCGTGCGAATCTGGTGGCACCTTCGCGCCTGTCTCGC
TGCTTTCGATAAGTCTCTAGCCATTTAAAATTTTTGATGACCTGCTGCGACGCTTTTTTTCTGGCAAGAT
AGTCTTGTAAATGCGGGCCAAGATCTGCACACTGGTATTTCGGTTTTTGGGGCCGCGGGCGGCGACGGGG
CCCGTGCGTCCCAGCGCACATGTTCGGCGAGGCGGGGCCTGCGAGCGCGGCCACCGAGAATCGGACGGGG
GTAGTCTCAAGCTGGCCGGCCTGCTCTGGTGCCTGGCCTCGCGCCGCCGTGTATCGCCCCGCCCTGGGCG
GCAAGGCTGGCCCGGTCGGCACCAGTTGCGTGAGCGGAAAGATGGCCGCTTCCCGGCCCTGCTGCAGGGA
GCTCAAAATGGAGGACGCGGCGCTCGGGAGAGCGGGCGGGTGAGTCACCCACACAAAGGAAAAGGGCCTT
TCCGTCCTCAGCCGTCGCTTCATGTGACTCCACGGAGTACCGGGCGCCGTCCAGGCACCTCGATTAGTTC
TCGAGCTTTTGGAGTACGTCGTCTTTAGGTTGGGGGGAGGGGTTTTATGCGATGGAGTTTCCCCACACTG
AGTGGGTGGAGACTGAAGTTAGGCCAGCTTGGCACTTGATGTAATTCTCCTTGGAATTTGCCCTTTTTGA
GTTTGGATCTTGGTTCATTCTCAAGCCTCAGACAGTGGTTCAAAGTTTTTTTCTTCCATTTCAGGTGTCG
TGAGGTACCGGATCCACTAGTTCTAGAGCGGCCGCCACCGCGGTGGAGCTCCAGCTTTTGTTCCCTTTAG
TGAGGGTTAATTCAAGTTTGTACAAAAAAGCAGGCTGGTCTGACTGGTACCTCGTGATTAATTAAGAATT
GGGATCCATGGTGTCCGTGATCAAGCCCGAGATGAAGATGCGGTACTACATGGACGGCAGCGTGAACGGC
CACGAGTTCACCATCGAGGGCGAGGGCACCGGCAGACCTTACGAGGGCCACCAGGAAATGACCCTGAGAG
TCACCATGGCCGAGGGCGGACCCATGCCCTTCGCCTTCGACCTGGTGTCCCACGTGTTCTGCTACGGCCA
CCGGGTGTTCACCAAGTACCCCGAGGAAATCCCCGACTACTTCAAGCAGGCCTTCCCCGAGGGCCTGAGC
TGGGAGCGGAGCCTGGAATTCGAGGATGGCGGCAGCGCCTCTGTGTCTGCCCACATCAGCCTGCGGGGCA
ACACCTTCTACCACAAGAGCAAGTTCACCGGCGTGAACTTCCCCGCCGACGGCCCCATCATGCAGAACCA
GAGCGTGGACTGGGAGCCCAGCACCGAGAAGATCACCGCCAGCGACGGCGTGCTGAAGGGCGACGTGACC
ATGTACCTGAAGCTGGAAGGCGGCGGAAACCACAAGTGCCAGATGAAAACCACCTACAAGGCCGCCAAAG
AAATCCTGGAAATGCCCGGCGACCACTACATCGGCCACCGGCTGGTGCGGAAAACCGAGGGCAACATCAC
CGAGCAGGTGGAGGATGCCGTGGCCCACTACAGCATGCTGCCTAGCCTCGGCGGCTACCCTAGCCATTGG
AGGCCCCTGGAACCCTCTCCTGCCAGACCTGCCCTGAGAGCCCCTGCCTCCGCCACCTCCGGCAGCAGAA
AGAGAGCCAGACCTCCTGCCGCCCCTGGCAGAGATCAGGCCAGGCCCCCTGCCCGCAGACGGCTCCGGCT
GTCCGTGGATGAGGTGTCCAGCCCTAGCACCCCCGAGGCCCCCGATATCCCTGCCTGTCCCAGCCCTGGC
CAGAAAATCAAGAAGAGCACACCTGCCGCCGGACAGCCTCCTCACCTGACCAGCGCCCAGGACCAGGACA
CCATCGTCGACGAGGGCAGGGGCAGCCTGCTGACCTGCGGCGACGTGGAGGAGAACCCCGGCCCCAGATC
CATGGTGTCCGTGATCAAGCCCGAGATGAAGATCAAGCTGTGCATGCGGGGAACCGTGAACGGCCACAAC
TTCGTGATCGAGGGCGAGGGCAAGGGAAACCCCTACGAGGGCACCCAGATCCTGGACCTGAACGTGACCG
AAGGCGCCCCTCTGCCCTTCGCCTACGACATCCTGACCACCGTGTTCCAGTACGGCAACCGGGCCTTCAC
CAAGTACCCCGCCGACATCCAGGACTACTTCAAGCAGACCTTCCCCGAGGGCTACCACTGGGAGCGGAGC
ATGACCTACGAGGACCAGGGCATCTGCACCGCCACCTCCAACATCAGCATGAGGGGCGACTGCTTTTTCT
ACGACATCAGATTCGACGGCACCAACTTCCCCCCCAACGGCCCCGTGATGCAGAAAAAGACCCTGAAGTG
GGAGCCCAGCACCGAGAAGATGTACGTGGAGGACGGCGTGCTGAAGGGCGACGTGAACATGCGGCTGCTG
CTGGAAGGCGGCGGACACTACAGATGCGACTTCAAGACCACCTACAAGGCCAAGAAAGAAGTGCGGCTGC
CCGACGCCCACAAGATCGACCACCGGATCGAGATCCTGAAGCACGACAAGGACTACAACAAAGTGAAGCT
GTACGAGAACGCCGTGGCCAGGTACAGCATGCTGCCCAGCCAGGCCAAGGGCTACCCCAGCCACTGGCGG
CCTCTGGAAATGAACCCCAGCATGAAGCAGAAGCAGGAAGAGATCAAAGAGAACATCAAGAACAGCAGCG
TGCCCAGGCGGACCCTGAAGATGATCCAGCCCAGCGCCAGCGGATCTCTGGTGGGCCGGGAGAATGAGCT
GTCTGCCGGCCTGAGCAAGCGGAAGCACCGGAACGACCACCTGACCAGCACCACCTCTAGCCCAGGCGTG
ATCGTGCCCGAGAGCAGCGAGAACAAGAACCTGGGCGGCGTGACCCAAGAAAGCTTCGACCTGATGATCA
AAGAAAACCCCAGCAGCCAGTACTGGAAAGAGGTGGCCGAGAAGCGGCGGAAGGCCCTGTAGAGATCTGA
CTGAGCGGCCGCCAGTCAACCCAGCTTTCTTGTACAAAGTGGCCCCCTCTCCCTCCCCCCCCCCTAACGT
TACTGGCCGAAGCCGCTTGGAATAAGGCCGGTGTGCGTTTGTCTATATGTTATTTTCCACCATATTGCCG
TCTTTTGGCAATGTGAGGGCCCGGAAACCTGGCCCTGTCTTCTTGACGAGCATTCCTAGGGGTCTTTCCC
CTCTCGCCAAAGGAATGCAAGGTCTGTTGAATGTCGTGAAGGAAGCAGTTCCTCTGGAAGCTTCTTGAAG
ACAAACAACGTCTGTAGCGACCCTTTGCAGGCAGCGGAACCCCCCACCTGGCGACAGGTGCCTCTGCGGC
CAAAAGCCACGTGTATAAGATACACCTGCAAAGGCGGCACAACCCCAGTGCCACGTTGTGAGTTGGATAG
TTGTGGAAAGAGTCAAATGGCTCTCCTCAAGCGTATTCAACAAGGGGCTGAAGGATGCCCAGAAGGTACC
CCATTGTATGGGATCTGATCTGGGGCCTCGGTACACATGCTTTACATGTGTTTAGTCGAGGTTAAAAAAA
CGTCTAGGCCCCCCGAACCACGGGGACGTGGTTTTCCTTTGAAAAACACGATGATAATATGGCCACAACC
ATGGACTACAAAGACCATGACGGTGATTATAAAGATCATGACATCGACTACAAGGATGACGATGACAAAG
GATCCACCGGTGAATTCCCGAAGAAGAAAAGAAAAGTAGGACCCAAGAAGAAACGCAAAGTCGGACCGAA
GAAGAAACGAAAAGTCAGATCTGGCGGTGCTGGTGGTATGGTGTCTAAGGGCGAAGAGCTGATTAAGGAG
AACATGCACATGAAGCTGTACATGGAGGGCACCGTGGACAACCATCACTTCAAGTGCACATCCGAGGGCG
AAGGCAAGCCCTACGAGGGCACCCAGACCATGAGAATCAAGGTGGTCGAGGGCGGCCCTCTCCCCTTCGC
CTTCGACATCCTGGCTACTAGCTTCCTCTACGGCAGCAAGACCTTCATCAACCACACCCAGGGCATCCCC
GACTTCTTCAAGCAGTCCTTCCCTGAGGGCTTCACATGGGAGAGAGTCACCACATACGAAGACGGGGGCG
TGCTGACCGCTACCCAGGACACCAGCCTCCAGGACGGCTGCCTCATCTACAACGTCAAGATCAGAGGGGT
GAACTTCACATCCAACGGCCCTGTGATGCAGAAGAAAACACTCGGCTGGGAGGCCTTCACCGAGACGCTG
TACCCCGCTGACGGCGGCCTGGAAGGCAGAAACGACATGGCCCTGAAGCTCGTGGGCGGGAGCCATCTGA
TCGCAAACGCCAAGACCACATATAGATCCAAGAAACCCGCTAAGAACCTCAAGATGCCTGGCGTCTACTA
TGTGGACTACAGACTGGAAAGAATCAAGGAGGCCAACAACGAGACCTACGTCGAGCAGCACGAGGTGGCA
GTGGCCAGATACTGCGACCTCCCTAGCAAACTGGGGCACAAGCTCAATGCTAGCGGCTGATATCTATAAT
GAGGCGCGCCGTCGACACGCGTTAATGATACGTAGATCCAGACATGATAAGATACATTGATGAGTTTGGA
CAAACCACAACTAGAATGCAGTGAAAAAAATGCTTTATTTGTGAAATTTGTGATGCTATTGCTTTATTTG
TAACCATTATAAGCTGCAATAAACAAGTTAACAACATCTAGACATTCATTTTATGTTTCAGGTTCAGGGG
GAGGTGTGGGAGGTTTTTTCCAACTTTATTATACATAGTTGATAATTCACTGGCCGTCGTTTTACGGTAC
CATCGATGATGATAAGCTTGTTTAAACGTTAACGGATCCTTTGTTACTTTATAGAAGAAATTTTGAGTTT
TTGTTTTTTTTTAATAAATAAATAAACATAAATAAATTGTTTGTTGAATTTATTATTAGTATGTAAGTGT
AAATATAATAAAACTTAATATCTATTCAAATTAATAAATAAACCTCGATATACAGACCGATAAAACACAT
GCGTCAATTTTACGCATGATTATCTTTAACGTACGTCACAATATGATTATCTTTCTAGGGTTAAAGAGCT
CCAGCTTTTGTTCCCTTTAGTGAGGGTTAATTTCGAGCTTGGCGTAATCATGGTCATAGCTGTTTCCTGT
GTGAAATTGTTATCCGCTCACAATTCCACACAACATACGAGCCGGAAGCATAAAGTGTAAAGCCTGGGGT
GCCTAATGAGTGAGCTAACTCACATTAATTGCGTTGCGCTCACTGCCCGCTTTCCAGTCGGGAAACCTGT
CGTGCCAGCTGCATTAATGAATCGGCCAACGCGCGGGGAGAGGCGGTTTGCGTATTGGGCGCTCTTCCGC
TTCCTCGCTCACTGACTCGCTGCGCTCGGTCGTTCGGCTGCGGCGAGCGGTATCAGCTCACTCAAAGGCG
GTAATACGGTTATCCACAGAATCAGGGGATAACGCAGGAAAGAACATGTGAGCAAAAGGCCAGCAAAAGG
CCAGGAACCGTAAAAAGGCCGCGTTGCTGGCGTTTTTCCATAGGCTCCGCCCCCCTGACGAGCATCACAA
AAATCGACGCTCAAGTCAGAGGTGGCGAAACCCGACAGGACTATAAAGATACCAGGCGTTTCCCCCTGGA
AGCTCCCTCGTGCGCTCTCCTGTTCCGACCCTGCCGCTTACCGGATACCTGTCCGCCTTTCTCCCTTCGG
GAAGCGTGGCGCTTTCTCATAGCTCACGCTGTAGGTATCTCAGTTCGGTGTAGGTCGTTCGCTCCAAGCT
GGGCTGTGTGCACGAACCCCCCGTTCAGCCCGACCGCTGCGCCTTATCCGGTAACTATCGTCTTGAGTCC
AACCCGGTAAGACACGACTTATCGCCACTGGCAGCAGCCACTGGTAACAGGATTAGCAGAGCGAGGTATG
TAGGCGGTGCTACAGAGTTCTTGAAGTGGTGGCCTAACTACGGCTACACTAGAAGAACAGTATTTGGTAT
CTGCGCTCTGCTGAAGCCAGTTACCTTCGGAAAAAGAGTTGGTAGCTCTTGATCCGGCAAACAAACCACC
GCTGGTAGCGGTGGTTTTTTTGTTTGCAAGCAGCAGATTACGCGCAGAAAAAAAGGATCTCAAGAAGATC
CTTTGATCTTTTCTACGGGGTCTGACGCTCAGTGGAACGAAAACTCACGTTAAGGGATTTTGGTCATGAG
ATTATCAAAAAGGATCTTCACCTAGATCCTTTTAAATTAAAAATGAAGTTTTAAATCAATCTAAAGTATA
TATGAGTAAACTTGGTCTGACAGTTACCAATGCTTAATCAGTGAGGCACCTATCTCAGCGATCTGTCTAT
TTCGTTCATCCATAGTTGCCTGACTCCCCGTCGTGTAGATAACTACGATACGGGAGGGCTTACCATCTGG
CCCCAGTGCTGCAATGATACCGCGAGACCCACGCTCACCGGCTCCAGATTTATCAGCAATAAACCAGCCA
GCCGGAAGGGCCGAGCGCAGAAGTGGTCCTGCAACTTTATCCGCCTCCATCCAGTCTATTAATTGTTGCC
GGGAAGCTAGAGTAAGTAGTTCGCCAGTTAATAGTTTGCGCAACGTTGTTGCCATTGCTACAGGCATCGT
GGTGTCACGCTCGTCGTTTGGTATGGCTTCATTCAGCTCCGGTTCCCAACGATCAAGGCGAGTTACATGA
TCCCCCATGTTGTGCAAAAAAGCGGTTAGCTCCTTCGGTCCTCCGATCGTTGTCAGAAGTAAGTTGGCCG
CAGTGTTATCACTCATGGTTATGGCAGCACTGCATAATTCTCTTACTGTCATGCCATCCGTAAGATGCTT
TTCTGTGACTGGTGAGTACTCAACCAAGTCATTCTGAGAATAGTGTATGCGGCGACCGAGTTGCTCTTGC
CCGGCGTCAATACGGGATAATACCGCGCCACATAGCAGAACTTTAAAAGTGCTCATCATTGGAAAACGTT
CTTCGGGGCGAAAACTCTCAAGGATCTTACCGCTGTTGAGATCCAGTTCGATGTAACCCACTCGTGCACC
CAACTGATCTTCAGCATCTTTTACTTTCACCAGCGTTTCTGGGTGAGCAAAAACAGGAAGGCAAAATGCC
GCAAAAAAGGGAATAAGGGCGACACGGAAATGTTGAATACTCATACTCTTCCTTTTTCAATATTATTGAA
GCATTTATCAGGGTTATTGTCTCATGAGCGGATACATATTTGAATGTATTTAGAAAAATAAACAAATAGG
GGTTCCGCGCACATTTCCCCGAAAAGTGCCAC
